Addgene plasmid #157732: pcDNA5-FRT-TO-Nprot-HF_GC3opt
Purpose: mammalian expression of C-terminally His8-Flag tagged SARS-CoV-2 N protein under control of a tetracycline-inducible promoter
Depositing lab: David Tollervey. Depositing organization: University of Edinburgh. Publication: Integrative vectors for regulated expression of SARS-CoV-2 proteins implicated in RNA metabolism. Bresson S, Robertson N, Sani E, Turowski TW, Shchepachev V, Kompauerova M, Spanos C, Helwak A, Tollervey D. Wellcome Open Res. 2020 Nov 3;5:261. doi: 10.12688/wellcomeopenres.16322.1. eCollection 2020. PubMed 33313418.
Backbone
  Vector backbone: pcDNA5-FRT-TO
  Backbone manufacturer: Thermo Fisher
  Vector type: Mammalian Expression
  Selectable markers: Hygromycin
Growth in bacteria
  Bacterial resistance: Ampicillin, 100 μg/mL
  Growth temperature: 37°C
  Growth strain: DH5alpha
  Copy number: High Copy
Gene/Insert
  Gene/Insert name: Nprot-HF_GC3opt (alt name: SARS-CoV-2 N (nucleocapsid))
  Species: SARS-CoV-2
  Mutation: codon optimized; gene expression was optimized by increasing the GC3 content within codons
  Entrez Gene: N (a.k.a. GU280_gp10)
  Tag / fusion protein: His8-Flag (C terminal on backbone)
  Cloning method: Restriction Enzyme; 5′ cloning site Unknown (unknown if destroyed); 3′ cloning site Unknown (unknown if destroyed)
Resource information
  A portion of this plasmid was derived from a plasmid made by: Gene Art
Terms and licenses: Academic/Nonprofit Terms; Industry Terms
How to cite: pcDNA5-FRT-TO-Nprot-HF_GC3opt was a gift from David Tollervey (Addgene plasmid # 157732 ; http://n2t.net/addgene:157732 ; RRID:Addgene_157732)
