[The description below was written by a language model from this plasmid's Addgene catalogue record and pLannotate feature annotations shown in this document.]
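Description:
pcDNA5-FRT-TO-Nprot-HF_GC3opt is a mammalian expression plasmid built on the Thermo Fisher pcDNA5-FRT-TO backbone, designed for tetracycline-regulated expression of the SARS-CoV-2 nucleocapsid (N) protein. In bacteria it is maintained at high copy from a ColE1/pUC-type origin and selected with ampicillin through the β-lactamase gene and its own promoter. A partial f1 origin, a bom fragment and leftover lac regulatory sequences are also annotated as backbone remnants.

The expression cassette consists of the CMV immediate early enhancer and promoter followed by short elements that the automated annotation labels as PLtetO-1 and TRE3GV fragments. These most likely correspond to the tet operator sites of this backbone's CMV/TetO2 promoter, which keep transcription off in cells expressing Tet repressor until tetracycline or doxycycline is added. Downstream lies the N coding sequence, which the record describes as codon optimised by raising GC content at third codon positions to improve expression, fused at its C terminus to a His8-Flag tag. The tag itself is not separately annotated in the feature table, although there is space for it between the end of the N annotation and the bGH polyadenylation signal that terminates the transcript.

An FRT site sits directly upstream of a hygromycin resistance gene with an SV40 poly(A) signal and no annotated promoter of its own. This arrangement allows FLP-mediated integration into a genomic FRT landing site, where the resistance gene becomes expressed, so that hygromycin selects for stable single-site integrants. The construct is thus suited to generating stable, inducible cell lines, with the tandem tag allowing affinity purification or detection of N. The associated publication places it among integrative vectors for SARS-CoV-2 proteins implicated in RNA metabolism.
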