Features (pLannotate 1.2.2; 21 found; start..end, strand, type, name):
     28..80      -  misc_feature   bom (fragment): basis of mobility region from pBR322
    235..614     +  enhancer       CMV enhancer: human cytomegalovirus immediate early enhancer
    615..818     +  promoter       CMV promoter: human cytomegalovirus (CMV) immediate early promoter
    820..839     +  promoter       PLtetO-1 promoter (fragment): modified phage lambda PL promoter with tet operator sites (Lutz and Bujard, 1997)
    841..860     +  promoter       PLtetO-1 promoter (fragment): modified phage lambda PL promoter with tet operator sites (Lutz and Bujard, 1997)
    868..901     +  promoter       TRE3GV promoter (fragment): 3rd-generation Tet-responsive promoter that can be activated by binding of Tet-On® 3G, optimized for retroviral and lentiviral vectors
   1005..2261    +  CDS            N: NCAP_SARS2 - Experimental evidence at protein level: Swiss-Prot protein existence level 1. Packages the positive strand viral genome RNA into a helical ribonucleocapsid (RNP) and plays a fundamental role during virion assembly through its interactions with the viral genome and membrane protein M. Plays an important role in enhancing the efficiency of subgenomic viral RNA transcription as well as viral replication (By similarity). May modulate transforming growth factor-beta signaling by binding host smad3 (By similarity). From Severe acute respiratory syndrome coronavirus 2 (2019-nCoV) (SARS-C
   2377..2601    +  polyA_signal   bGH poly(A) signal: bovine growth hormone polyadenylation signal
   2605..2626    +  promoter       SV40 promoter (fragment): SV40 enhancer and early promoter
   2647..2880    +  rep_origin     f1 ori (fragment) (sequence partly withheld): f1 bacteriophage origin of replication; arrow indicates direction of (+) strand synthesis
   2885..2932    +  protein_bind   FRT: FLP-mediated recombination occurs in the 8-bp core sequence TCTAGAAA (Turan and Bode, 2011). FLP recombinase from the Saccharomyces cerevisiae 2μ plasmid
   2940..3962    +  CDS            HygR: aminoglycoside phosphotransferase from E. coli; aph(4)-Ia; confers resistance to hygromycin
   3972..4097    +  CDS            ble (fragment): BLE_KLEPN - Experimental evidence at protein level: Swiss-Prot protein existence level 1. Binding protein with a strong affinity to the bleomycin family of antibiotics. Binds to CL990; an antimitotic-antibiotic compound. From Klebsiella pneumoniae.
   4092..4213    +  polyA_signal   SV40 poly(A) signal: SV40 polyadenylation signal
   4286..4302    -  protein_bind   lac operator: The lac repressor binds to the lac operator to inhibit transcription in E. coli. This inhibition can be relieved by adding lactose or isopropyl-β-D-thiogalactopyranoside (IPTG). lac repressor encoded by lacI
   4310..4340    -  promoter       lac promoter: promoter for the E. coli lac operon
   4355..4376    -  protein_bind   CAP binding site: CAP binding activates transcription in the presence of cAMP. E. coli catabolite activator protein
   4389..4481    -  CDS            lacI (fragment): lac repressor; lacI; The lac repressor binds to the lac operator to inhibit transcription in E. coli. This inhibition can be relieved by adding lactose or isopropyl-β-D-thiogalactopyranoside (IPTG).
   4664..5252    -  rep_origin     ori: high-copy-number ColE1/pMB1/pBR322/pUC origin of replication
   5423..6283    -  CDS            AmpR: β-lactamase; bla; confers resistance to ampicillin, carbenicillin, and related antibiotics
   6284..6388    -  promoter       AmpR promoter: bla
>Addgene plasmid #157732 | pcDNA5-FRT-TO-Nprot-HF_GC3opt | addgene full sequence | sequence record 308146 | Addgene NGS Result
GACGGATCGGGAGATCTCCCGATCCCCTATGGTGCACTCTCAGTACAATCTGCTCTGATGCCGCATAGTT
AAGCCAGTATCTGCTCCCTGCTTGTGTGTTGGAGGTCGCTGAGTAGTGCGCGAGCAAAATTTAAGCTACA
ACAAGGCAAGGCTTGACCGACAATTGCATGAAGAATCTGCTTAGGGTTAGGCGTTTTGCGCTGCTTCGCG
ATGTACGGGCCAGATATACGCGTTGACATTGATTATTGACTAGTTATTAATAGTAATCAATTACGGGGTC
ATTAGTTCATAGCCCATATATGGAGTTCCGCGTTACATAACTTACGGTAAATGGCCCGCCTGGCTGACCG
CCCAACGACCCCCGCCCATTGACGTCAATAATGACGTATGTTCCCATAGTAACGCCAATAGGGACTTTCC
ATTGACGTCAATGGGTGGAGTATTTACGGTAAACTGCCCACTTGGCAGTACATCAAGTGTATCATATGCC
AAGTACGCCCCCTATTGACGTCAATGACGGTAAATGGCCCGCCTGGCATTATGCCCAGTACATGACCTTA
TGGGACTTTCCTACTTGGCAGTACATCTACGTATTAGTCATCGCTATTACCATGGTGATGCGGTTTTGGC
AGTACATCAATGGGCGTGGATAGCGGTTTGACTCACGGGGATTTCCAAGTCTCCACCCCATTGACGTCAA
TGGGAGTTTGTTTTGGCACCAAAATCAACGGGACTTTCCAAAATGTCGTAACAACTCCGCCCCATTGACG
CAAATGGGCGGTAGGCGTGTACGGTGGGAGGTCTATATAAGCAGAGCTCTCCCTATCAGTGATAGAGATC
TCCCTATCAGTGATAGAGATCGTCGACGAGCTCGTTTAGTGAACCGTCAGATCGCCTGGAGACGCCATCC
ACGCTGTTTTGACCTCCATAGAAGACACCGGGACCGATCCAGCCTCCGGACTCTAGCGTTTAAACTTAAG
CTTGGTACCGAGCTCGGATCCGGGATGAGCGACAACGGCCCTCAGAACCAGAGAAACGCCCCTCGGATCA
CATTTGGCGGCCCTAGCGATAGCACCGGCAGCAATCAGAATGGCGAGAGAAGCGGCGCCAGAAGCAAGCA
GAGAAGGCCTCAAGGCCTGCCTAACAACACCGCCAGCTGGTTCACAGCCCTGACACAGCACGGCAAAGAG
GACCTGAAGTTCCCTAGAGGACAGGGCGTGCCCATCAACACCAACAGCAGCCCCGATGACCAGATCGGCT
ACTACAGACGGGCCACCAGAAGAATCAGAGGCGGCGACGGCAAGATGAAGGATCTGAGCCCCAGATGGTA
CTTCTACTACCTCGGCACAGGACCCGAAGCCGGACTTCCTTATGGCGCCAACAAGGACGGCATCATCTGG
GTTGCAACAGAAGGCGCCCTGAACACCCCTAAGGACCACATCGGCACCAGAAATCCCGCCAACAATGCCG
CCATTGTGCTGCAGTTGCCTCAGGGCACAACACTGCCCAAGGGCTTTTACGCCGAGGGCTCTAGAGGCGG
ATCTCAGGCCAGCAGCAGAAGCAGCTCCAGATCCAGAAACAGCTCCCGGAATAGCACCCCTGGCTCCAGC
AGAGGAACAAGCCCTGCTAGAATGGCCGGCAACGGCGGAGATGCTGCTCTGGCACTTCTCCTGCTGGACC
GGCTGAATCAGCTGGAAAGCAAGATGAGCGGCAAGGGACAGCAGCAGCAGGGCCAGACCGTGACAAAAAA
GTCTGCCGCCGAGGCCAGCAAGAAGCCCAGACAGAAAAGAACCGCCACCAAGGCCTACAACGTGACCCAG
GCCTTTGGCAGAAGAGGCCCTGAGCAGACCCAGGGCAATTTCGGCGATCAAGAGCTGATCAGACAGGGCA
CCGACTACAAGCACTGGCCTCAGATCGCCCAGTTTGCCCCATCTGCCAGCGCCTTTTTCGGCATGAGCCG
GATCGGCATGGAAGTGACACCTAGCGGCACCTGGCTGACATACACAGGCGCCATCAAGCTGGACGACAAG
GACCCCAACTTCAAGGACCAAGTGATCCTGCTGAACAAGCACATCGACGCCTACAAGACATTCCCTCCAA
CCGAGCCTAAGAAGGACAAGAAGAAGAAGGCCGACGAGACACAGGCCCTGCCTCAGCGCCAGAAAAAGCA
GCAGACAGTGACACTGCTGCCAGCCGCCGACCTGGACGATTTTTCTAAGCAGCTGCAGCAGAGCATGAGC
AGCGCCGATTCTACACAGGCATCGGGCGGACATCACCACCATCATCACCATCACGCCGCAGCCGCAGATT
ATAAAGATGACGATGACAAGTAGCTCGAGTCTAGAGGGCCCGTTTAAACCCGCTGATCAGCCTCGACTGT
GCCTTCTAGTTGCCAGCCATCTGTTGTTTGCCCCTCCCCCGTGCCTTCCTTGACCCTGGAAGGTGCCACT
CCCACTGTCCTTTCCTAATAAAATGAGGAAATTGCATCGCATTGTCTGAGTAGGTGTCATTCTATTCTGG
GGGGTGGGGTGGGGCAGGACAGCAAGGGGGAGGATTGGGAAGACAATAGCAGGCATGCTGGGGATGCGGT
GGGCTCTATGGCTTCTGAGGCGGAAAGAACCAGCTGGGGCTCTAGGGGGTATCCCC
[124 nt withheld, positions 2647-2770]
C
[91 nt withheld, positions 2772-2862]
AGGGTGATGGTTCACGTACCTAGAAGTTCCTATTCCGAAGTTCCTATTCTCTAGAAAGTATAGGAACTTC
CTTGGCCAAAAAGCCTGAACTCACCGCGACGTCTGTCGAGAAGTTTCTGATCGAAAAGTTCGACAGCGTC
TCCGACCTGATGCAGCTCTCGGAGGGCGAAGAATCTCGTGCTTTCAGCTTCGATGTAGGAGGGCGTGGAT
ATGTCCTGCGGGTAAATAGCTGCGCCGATGGTTTCTACAAAGATCGTTATGTTTATCGGCACTTTGCATC
GGCCGCGCTCCCGATTCCGGAAGTGCTTGACATTGGGGAATTCAGCGAGAGCCTGACCTATTGCATCTCC
CGCCGTGCACAGGGTGTCACGTTGCAAGACCTGCCTGAAACCGAACTGCCCGCTGTTCTGCAGCCGGTCG
CGGAGGCCATGGATGCGATCGCTGCGGCCGATCTTAGCCAGACGAGCGGGTTCGGCCCATTCGGACCGCA
AGGAATCGGTCAATACACTACATGGCGTGATTTCATATGCGCGATTGCTGATCCCCATGTGTATCACTGG
CAAACTGTGATGGACGACACCGTCAGTGCGTCCGTCGCGCAGGCTCTCGATGAGCTGATGCTTTGGGCCG
AGGACTGCCCCGAAGTCCGGCACCTCGTGCACGCGGATTTCGGCTCCAACAATGTCCTGACGGACAATGG
CCGCATAACAGCGGTCATTGACTGGAGCGAGGCGATGTTCGGGGATTCCCAATACGAGGTCGCCAACATC
TTCTTCTGGAGGCCGTGGTTGGCTTGTATGGAGCAGCAGACGCGCTACTTCGAGCGGAGGCATCCGGAGC
TTGCAGGATCGCCGCGGCTCCGGGCGTATATGCTCCGCATTGGTCTTGACCAACTCTATCAGAGCTTGGT
TGACGGCAATTTCGATGATGCAGCTTGGGCGCAGGGTCGATGCGACGCAATCGTCCGATCCGGAGCCGGG
ACTGTCGGGCGTACACAAATCGCCCGCAGAAGCGCGGCCGTCTGGACCGATGGCTGTGTAGAAGTACTCG
CCGATAGTGGAAACCGACGCCCCAGCACTCGTCCGAGGGCAAAGGAATAGCACGTACTACGAGATTTCGA
TTCCACCGCCGCCTTCTATGAAAGGTTGGGCTTCGGAATCGTTTTCCGGGACGCCGGCTGGATGATCCTC
CAGCGCGGGGATCTCATGCTGGAGTTCTTCGCCCACCCCAACTTGTTTATTGCAGCTTATAATGGTTACA
AATAAAGCAATAGCATCACAAATTTCACAAATAAAGCATTTTTTTCACTGCATTCTAGTTGTGGTTTGTC
CAAACTCATCAATGTATCTTATCATGTCTGTATACCGTCGACCTCTAGCTAGAGCTTGGCGTAATCATGG
TCATAGCTGTTTCCTGTGTGAAATTGTTATCCGCTCACAATTCCACACAACATACGAGCCGGAAGCATAA
AGTGTAAAGCCTGGGGTGCCTAATGAGTGAGCTAACTCACATTAATTGCGTTGCGCTCACTGCCCGCTTT
CCAGTCGGGAAACCTGTCGTGCCAGCTGCATTAATGAATCGGCCAACGCGCGGGGAGAGGCGGTTTGCGT
ATTGGGCGCTCTTCCGCTTCCTCGCTCACTGACTCGCTGCGCTCGGTCGTTCGGCTGCGGCGAGCGGTAT
CAGCTCACTCAAAGGCGGTAATACGGTTATCCACAGAATCAGGGGATAACGCAGGAAAGAACATGTGAGC
AAAAGGCCAGCAAAAGGCCAGGAACCGTAAAAAGGCCGCGTTGCTGGCGTTTTTCCATAGGCTCCGCCCC
CCTGACGAGCATCACAAAAATCGACGCTCAAGTCAGAGGTGGCGAAACCCGACAGGACTATAAAGATACC
AGGCGTTTCCCCCTGGAAGCTCCCTCGTGCGCTCTCCTGTTCCGACCCTGCCGCTTACCGGATACCTGTC
CGCCTTTCTCCCTTCGGGAAGCGTGGCGCTTTCTCATAGCTCACGCTGTAGGTATCTCAGTTCGGTGTAG
GTCGTTCGCTCCAAGCTGGGCTGTGTGCACGAACCCCCCGTTCAGCCCGACCGCTGCGCCTTATCCGGTA
ACTATCGTCTTGAGTCCAACCCGGTAAGACACGACTTATCGCCACTGGCAGCAGCCACTGGTAACAGGAT
TAGCAGAGCGAGGTATGTAGGCGGTGCTACAGAGTTCTTGAAGTGGTGGCCTAACTACGGCTACACTAGA
AGAACAGTATTTGGTATCTGCGCTCTGCTGAAGCCAGTTACCTTCGGAAAAAGAGTTGGTAGCTCTTGAT
CCGGCAAACAAACCACCGCTGGTAGCGGTGGTTTTTTTGTTTGCAAGCAGCAGATTACGCGCAGAAAAAA
AGGATCTCAAGAAGATCCTTTGATCTTTTCTACGGGGTCTGACGCTCAGTGGAACGAAAACTCACGTTAA
GGGATTTTGGTCATGAGATTATCAAAAAGGATCTTCACCTAGATCCTTTTAAATTAAAAATGAAGTTTTA
AATCAATCTAAAGTATATATGAGTAAACTTGGTCTGACAGTTACCAATGCTTAATCAGTGAGGCACCTAT
CTCAGCGATCTGTCTATTTCGTTCATCCATAGTTGCCTGACTCCCCGTCGTGTAGATAACTACGATACGG
GAGGGCTTACCATCTGGCCCCAGTGCTGCAATGATACCGCGAGACCCACGCTCACCGGCTCCAGATTTAT
CAGCAATAAACCAGCCAGCCGGAAGGGCCGAGCGCAGAAGTGGTCCTGCAACTTTATCCGCCTCCATCCA
GTCTATTAATTGTTGCCGGGAAGCTAGAGTAAGTAGTTCGCCAGTTAATAGTTTGCGCAACGTTGTTGCC
ATTGCTACAGGCATCGTGGTGTCACGCTCGTCGTTTGGTATGGCTTCATTCAGCTCCGGTTCCCAACGAT
CAAGGCGAGTTACATGATCCCCCATGTTGTGCAAAAAAGCGGTTAGCTCCTTCGGTCCTCCGATCGTTGT
CAGAAGTAAGTTGGCCGCAGTGTTATCACTCATGGTTATGGCAGCACTGCATAATTCTCTTACTGTCATG
CCATCCGTAAGATGCTTTTCTGTGACTGGTGAGTACTCAACCAAGTCATTCTGAGAATAGTGTATGCGGC
GACCGAGTTGCTCTTGCCCGGCGTCAATACGGGATAATACCGCGCCACATAGCAGAACTTTAAAAGTGCT
CATCATTGGAAAACGTTCTTCGGGGCGAAAACTCTCAAGGATCTTACCGCTGTTGAGATCCAGTTCGATG
TAACCCACTCGTGCACCCAACTGATCTTCAGCATCTTTTACTTTCACCAGCGTTTCTGGGTGAGCAAAAA
CAGGAAGGCAAAATGCCGCAAAAAAGGGAATAAGGGCGACACGGAAATGTTGAATACTCATACTCTTCCT
TTTTCAATATTATTGAAGCATTTATCAGGGTTATTGTCTCATGAGCGGATACATATTTGAATGTATTTAG
AAAAATAAACAAATAGGGGTTCCGCGCACATTTCCCCGAAAAGTGCCACCTGACGTC
